Addgene plasmid #74953: PXPR007 sgCIC-1
Purpose: Cas9 + sgCIC-1 with blasticidin selection
Depositing lab: William Hahn. Depositing organization: Dana-Farber Cancer Institute. Publication: ATXN1L, CIC, and ETS Transcription Factors Modulate Sensitivity to MAPK Pathway Inhibition. Wang B, Krall EB, Aguirre AJ, Kim M, Widlund HR, Doshi MB, Sicinska E, Sulahian R, Goodale A, Cowley GS, Piccioni F, Doench JG, Root DE, Hahn WC. Cell Rep. 2017 Feb 7;18(6):1543-1557. doi: 10.1016/j.celrep.2017.01.031. PubMed 28178529.
Backbone
  Vector backbone: pXPR_BRD001
  Backbone manufacturer: Broad Institute - Genetic Perturbation Platform
  Backbone size w/o insert (bp): 13246
  Total vector size (bp): 11385
  Modifications to backbone: Puromycin resistance replaced with blasticidin resistance
  Vector type: Mammalian Expression, CRISPR
  Selectable markers: Blasticidin
Growth in bacteria
  Bacterial resistance: Ampicillin, 100 μg/mL
  Growth temperature: 37°C
  Growth strain: NEB Stable
  Copy number: High Copy
Gene/Insert
  Gene/Insert name: CIC (alt name: Capicua)
  gRNA/shRNA sequence: CGCAGGGGCCCCATACCCCG
  Species: H. sapiens (human)
  Entrez Gene: CIC (a.k.a. MRD45)
  Cloning method: Restriction Enzyme; 5′ cloning site Bsmb1 (unknown if destroyed); 3′ cloning site Bsmb1 (unknown if destroyed)
  Sequencing primers: 5′ GTATGTCTGTTGCTATTATGTCTACTATTCTTTCC
Terms and licenses: Academic/Nonprofit Terms; Industry Terms: Not Available to Industry
How to cite: PXPR007 sgCIC-1 was a gift from William Hahn (Addgene plasmid # 74953 ; http://n2t.net/addgene:74953 ; RRID:Addgene_74953)
