[The description below was written by a language model from this plasmid's Addgene catalogue record and pLannotate feature annotations shown in this document.]
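Description:
PXPR007 sgCIC-1 is an all-in-one CRISPR/Cas9 plasmid built on the Broad Institute's pXPR_BRD001 backbone, in which the original puromycin marker has been replaced by blasticidin resistance. The catalogue lists it as a mammalian expression/CRISPR vector. The feature table shows the architecture of a third-generation, self-inactivating lentiviral transfer plasmid: an RSV promoter driving a truncated HIV-1 5' LTR, the Ψ packaging signal with a gag fragment, the RRE, a cPPT/CTS, WPRE and a ΔU3 3' LTR followed by an SV40 poly(A) signal. It is propagated in E. coli through a high-copy ColE1/pUC origin with ampicillin selection. An f1 origin, an SV40 origin and remnants of lac, T7 and T3 cloning elements are also present in the backbone.

The payload consists of two expression units. A human U6 RNA polymerase III promoter drives a single guide RNA made up of a 20-nt spacer targeting human CIC (Capicua), cloned via BsmBI sites, fused to the Streptococcus pyogenes gRNA scaffold. The circular map is numbered so that the scaffold sits at the start and the U6 promoter at the end. Downstream, an EF-1α core promoter drives S. pyogenes Cas9, annotated as contiguous N- and C-terminal portions that together form the full coding sequence. This is followed by the blasticidin S deaminase gene. BSD has no annotated promoter of its own, which suggests co-expression with Cas9, but the linking element is not annotated.

The construct therefore supplies nuclease, guide and selection marker from one vector, allowing CIC to be disrupted in human cells and the modified cells to be enriched with blasticidin. The associated publication concerns CIC, ATXN1L and ETS transcription factors as modulators of sensitivity to MAPK pathway inhibition.
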