Features (pLannotate 1.2.2; 29 found; start..end, strand, type, name):
      1..76      +  misc_RNA       gRNA scaffold: guide RNA scaffold for the Streptococcus pyogenes CRISPR/Cas9 system
    124..241     +  misc_feature   cPPT/CTS: central polypurine tract and central termination sequence of HIV-1
    310..521     +  promoter       EF-1α core promoter: core promoter for human elongation factor EF-1α
    625..2226    +  CDS            Cas9(N): N-terminal portion of Streptococcus pyogenes Cas9 (Zetsche et al., 2015)
   2227..4725    +  CDS            Cas9(C): C-terminal portion of Streptococcus pyogenes Cas9 (Zetsche et al., 2015)
   4846..5241    +  CDS            BSD: blasticidin S deaminase; Aspergillus terreus BSD; confers resistance to blasticidin
   5257..5845    +  misc_feature   WPRE: woodchuck hepatitis virus posttranscriptional regulatory element
   5896..5915    +  misc_feature   cPPT/CTS (fragment): central polypurine tract and central termination sequence of HIV-1
   5917..6150    +  LTR            3' LTR (ΔU3): self-inactivating 3' long terminal repeat (LTR) from HIV-1
   6228..6349    +  polyA_signal   SV40 poly(A) signal: SV40 polyadenylation signal
   6389..6524    +  rep_origin     SV40 ori: SV40 origin of replication
   6545..6563    -  promoter       T7 promoter: promoter for bacteriophage T7 RNA polymerase
   6571..6726    +  CDS            lacZα (fragment): LacZα fragment of β-galactosidase; lacZ fragment
   6731..7159    +  rep_origin     f1 ori (sequence partly withheld): f1 bacteriophage origin of replication; arrow indicates direction of (+) strand synthesis
   7212..7316    +  promoter       AmpR promoter: bla
   7317..8177    +  CDS            AmpR: β-lactamase; bla; confers resistance to ampicillin, carbenicillin, and related antibiotics
   8348..8936    +  rep_origin     ori: high-copy-number ColE1/pMB1/pBR322/pUC origin of replication
   9119..9211    +  CDS            lacI (fragment): lac repressor; lacI; The lac repressor binds to the lac operator to inhibit transcription in E. coli. This inhibition can be relieved by adding lactose or isopropyl-β-D-thiogalactopyranoside (IPTG).
   9224..9245    +  protein_bind   CAP binding site: CAP binding activates transcription in the presence of cAMP. E. coli catabolite activator protein
   9260..9290    +  promoter       lac promoter: promoter for the E. coli lac operon
   9294..9316    +  protein_bind   lac operator (fragment): The lac repressor binds to the lac operator to inhibit transcription in E. coli. This inhibition can be relieved by adding lactose or isopropyl-β-D-thiogalactopyranoside (IPTG). lac repressor encoded by lacI
   9359..9377    +  promoter       T3 promoter: promoter for bacteriophage T3 RNA polymerase
   9405..9631    +  promoter       RSV promoter: Rous sarcoma virus enhancer/promoter
   9632..9812    +  LTR            5' LTR (truncated): truncated 5' long terminal repeat (LTR) from HIV-1
   9859..9984    +  misc_feature   HIV-1 Ψ: packaging signal of human immunodeficiency virus type 1
   9968..10331   +  CDS            HIV-1 gag (fragment): gag protein from human immunodeficiency virus 1; gag
  10477..10710   +  misc_feature   RRE: The Rev response element (RRE) of HIV-1 allows for Rev-dependent mRNA export from the nucleus to the cytoplasm.
  11087..11113   +  CDS            Rev (fragment): human immunodeficiency virus 1 (HIV-1) Rev protein; rev; enhances nuclear export of unspliced and incompletely spliced viral mRNAs
  11117..11357   +  promoter       U6 promoter: RNA polymerase III promoter for human U6 snRNA
>Addgene plasmid #74953 | PXPR007 sgCIC-1 | depositor full sequence | sequence record 141790 | PXPR007 sgCIC-1 sequence 11386 bps
GTTTTAGAGCTAGAAATAGCAAGTTAAAATAAGGCTAGTCCGTTATCAACTTGAAAAAGTGGCACCGAGT
CGGTGCTTTTTTGAATTCTAGATCTTGAGACAAATGGCAGTATTCATCCACAATTTTAAAAGAAAAGGGG
GGATTGGGGGGTACAGTGCAGGGGAAAGAATAGTAGACATAATAGCAACAGACATACAAACTAAAGAATT
ACAAAAACAAATTACAAAAATTCAAAATTTTCGGGTTTATTACAGGGACAGCAGAGATCCACTTTGGCGC
CGGCTCGAGTGGCTCCGGTGCCCGTCAGTGGGCAGAGCGCACATCGCCCACAGTCCCCGAGAAGTTGGGG
GGAGGGGTCGGCAATTGAACCGGTGCCTAGAGAAGGTGGCGCGGGGTAAACTGGGAAAGTGATGTCGTGT
ACTGGCTCCGCCTTTTTCCCGAGGGTGGGGGAGAACCGTATATAAGTGCAGTAGTCGCCGTGAACGTTCT
TTTTCGCAACGGGTTTGCCGCCAGAACACAGGTGTCGTGACGCGGGATCCGCCACCATGGATTACAAAGA
CGATGACGATAAGATGGCCCCAAAGAAGAAGCGGAAGGTCGGTATCCACGGAGTCCCAGCAGCCGACAAG
AAGTACAGCATCGGCCTGGACATCGGCACCAACTCTGTGGGCTGGGCCGTGATCACCGACGAGTACAAGG
TGCCCAGCAAGAAATTCAAGGTGCTGGGCAACACCGACCGGCACAGCATCAAGAAGAACCTGATCGGAGC
CCTGCTGTTCGACAGCGGCGAAACAGCCGAGGCCACCCGGCTGAAGAGAACCGCCAGAAGAAGATACACC
AGACGGAAGAACCGGATCTGCTATCTGCAAGAGATCTTCAGCAACGAGATGGCCAAGGTGGACGACAGCT
TCTTCCACAGACTGGAAGAGTCCTTCCTGGTGGAAGAGGATAAGAAGCACGAGCGGCACCCCATCTTCGG
CAACATCGTGGACGAGGTGGCCTACCACGAGAAGTACCCCACCATCTACCACCTGAGAAAGAAACTGGTG
GACAGCACCGACAAGGCCGACCTGCGGCTGATCTATCTGGCCCTGGCCCACATGATCAAGTTCCGGGGCC
ACTTCCTGATCGAGGGCGACCTGAACCCCGACAACAGCGACGTGGACAAGCTGTTCATCCAGCTGGTGCA
GACCTACAACCAGCTGTTCGAGGAAAACCCCATCAACGCCAGCGGCGTGGACGCCAAGGCCATCCTGTCT
GCCAGACTGAGCAAGAGCAGACGGCTGGAAAATCTGATCGCCCAGCTGCCCGGCGAGAAGAAGAATGGCC
TGTTCGGAAACCTGATTGCCCTGAGCCTGGGCCTGACCCCCAACTTCAAGAGCAACTTCGACCTGGCCGA
GGATGCCAAACTGCAGCTGAGCAAGGACACCTACGACGACGACCTGGACAACCTGCTGGCCCAGATCGGC
GACCAGTACGCCGACCTGTTTCTGGCCGCCAAGAACCTGTCCGACGCCATCCTGCTGAGCGACATCCTGA
GAGTGAACACCGAGATCACCAAGGCCCCCCTGAGCGCCTCTATGATCAAGAGATACGACGAGCACCACCA
GGACCTGACCCTGCTGAAAGCTCTCGTGCGGCAGCAGCTGCCTGAGAAGTACAAAGAGATTTTCTTCGAC
CAGAGCAAGAACGGCTACGCCGGCTACATTGACGGCGGAGCCAGCCAGGAAGAGTTCTACAAGTTCATCA
AGCCCATCCTGGAAAAGATGGACGGCACCGAGGAACTGCTCGTGAAGCTGAACAGAGAGGACCTGCTGCG
GAAGCAGCGGACCTTCGACAACGGCAGCATCCCCCACCAGATCCACCTGGGAGAGCTGCACGCCATTCTG
CGGCGGCAGGAAGATTTTTACCCATTCCTGAAGGACAACCGGGAAAAGATCGAGAAGATCCTGACCTTCC
GCATCCCCTACTACGTGGGCCCTCTGGCCAGGGGAAACAGCAGATTCGCCTGGATGACCAGAAAGAGCGA
GGAAACCATCACCCCCTGGAACTTCGAGGAAGTGGTGGACAAGGGCGCTTCCGCCCAGAGCTTCATCGAG
CGGATGACCAACTTCGATAAGAACCTGCCCAACGAGAAGGTGCTGCCCAAGCACAGCCTGCTGTACGAGT
ACTTCACCGTGTATAACGAGCTGACCAAAGTGAAATACGTGACCGAGGGAATGAGAAAGCCCGCCTTCCT
GAGCGGCGAGCAGAAAAAGGCCATCGTGGACCTGCTGTTCAAGACCAACCGGAAAGTGACCGTGAAGCAG
CTGAAAGAGGACTACTTCAAGAAAATCGAGTGCTTCGACTCCGTGGAAATCTCCGGCGTGGAAGATCGGT
TCAACGCCTCCCTGGGCACATACCACGATCTGCTGAAAATTATCAAGGACAAGGACTTCCTGGACAATGA
GGAAAACGAGGACATTCTGGAAGATATCGTGCTGACCCTGACACTGTTTGAGGACAGAGAGATGATCGAG
GAACGGCTGAAAACCTATGCCCACCTGTTCGACGACAAAGTGATGAAGCAGCTGAAGCGGCGGAGATACA
CCGGCTGGGGCAGGCTGAGCCGGAAGCTGATCAACGGCATCCGGGACAAGCAGTCCGGCAAGACAATCCT
GGATTTCCTGAAGTCCGACGGCTTCGCCAACAGAAACTTCATGCAGCTGATCCACGACGACAGCCTGACC
TTTAAAGAGGACATCCAGAAAGCCCAGGTGTCCGGCCAGGGCGATAGCCTGCACGAGCACATTGCCAATC
TGGCCGGCAGCCCCGCCATTAAGAAGGGCATCCTGCAGACAGTGAAGGTGGTGGACGAGCTCGTGAAAGT
GATGGGCCGGCACAAGCCCGAGAACATCGTGATCGAAATGGCCAGAGAGAACCAGACCACCCAGAAGGGA
CAGAAGAACAGCCGCGAGAGAATGAAGCGGATCGAAGAGGGCATCAAAGAGCTGGGCAGCCAGATCCTGA
AAGAACACCCCGTGGAAAACACCCAGCTGCAGAACGAGAAGCTGTACCTGTACTACCTGCAGAATGGGCG
GGATATGTACGTGGACCAGGAACTGGACATCAACCGGCTGTCCGACTACGATGTGGACCATATCGTGCCT
CAGAGCTTTCTGAAGGACGACTCCATCGACAACAAGGTGCTGACCAGAAGCGACAAGAACCGGGGCAAGA
GCGACAACGTGCCCTCCGAAGAGGTCGTGAAGAAGATGAAGAACTACTGGCGGCAGCTGCTGAACGCCAA
GCTGATTACCCAGAGAAAGTTCGACAATCTGACCAAGGCCGAGAGAGGCGGCCTGAGCGAACTGGATAAG
GCCGGCTTCATCAAGAGACAGCTGGTGGAAACCCGGCAGATCACAAAGCACGTGGCACAGATCCTGGACT
CCCGGATGAACACTAAGTACGACGAGAATGACAAGCTGATCCGGGAAGTGAAAGTGATCACCCTGAAGTC
CAAGCTGGTGTCCGATTTCCGGAAGGATTTCCAGTTTTACAAAGTGCGCGAGATCAACAACTACCACCAC
GCCCACGACGCCTACCTGAACGCCGTCGTGGGAACCGCCCTGATCAAAAAGTACCCTAAGCTGGAAAGCG
AGTTCGTGTACGGCGACTACAAGGTGTACGACGTGCGGAAGATGATCGCCAAGAGCGAGCAGGAAATCGG
CAAGGCTACCGCCAAGTACTTCTTCTACAGCAACATCATGAACTTTTTCAAGACCGAGATTACCCTGGCC
AACGGCGAGATCCGGAAGCGGCCTCTGATCGAGACAAACGGCGAAACCGGGGAGATCGTGTGGGATAAGG
GCCGGGATTTTGCCACCGTGCGGAAAGTGCTGAGCATGCCCCAAGTGAATATCGTGAAAAAGACCGAGGT
GCAGACAGGCGGCTTCAGCAAAGAGTCTATCCTGCCCAAGAGGAACAGCGATAAGCTGATCGCCAGAAAG
AAGGACTGGGACCCTAAGAAGTACGGCGGCTTCGACAGCCCCACCGTGGCCTATTCTGTGCTGGTGGTGG
CCAAAGTGGAAAAGGGCAAGTCCAAGAAACTGAAGAGTGTGAAAGAGCTGCTGGGGATCACCATCATGGA
AAGAAGCAGCTTCGAGAAGAATCCCATCGACTTTCTGGAAGCCAAGGGCTACAAAGAAGTGAAAAAGGAC
CTGATCATCAAGCTGCCTAAGTACTCCCTGTTCGAGCTGGAAAACGGCCGGAAGAGAATGCTGGCCTCTG
CCGGCGAACTGCAGAAGGGAAACGAACTGGCCCTGCCCTCCAAATATGTGAACTTCCTGTACCTGGCCAG
CCACTATGAGAAGCTGAAGGGCTCCCCCGAGGATAATGAGCAGAAACAGCTGTTTGTGGAACAGCACAAG
CACTACCTGGACGAGATCATCGAGCAGATCAGCGAGTTCTCCAAGAGAGTGATCCTGGCCGACGCTAATC
TGGACAAAGTGCTGTCCGCCTACAACAAGCACCGGGATAAGCCCATCAGAGAGCAGGCCGAGAATATCAT
CCACCTGTTTACCCTGACCAATCTGGGAGCCCCTGCCGCCTTCAAGTACTTTGACACCACCATCGACCGG
AAGAGGTACACCAGCACCAAAGAGGTGCTGGACGCCACCCTGATCCACCAGAGCATCACCGGCCTGTACG
AGACACGGATCGACCTGTCTCAGCTGGGAGGCGACAAGCGTCCTGCTGCTACTAAGAAAGCTGGTCAAGC
TAAGAAAAAGAAAGCTAGCGGCAGCGGCGCCACCAACTTCAGCCTGCTGAAGCAGGCCGGCGACGTGGAG
GAGAACCCCGGCCCCATGGCCAAGCCTTTGTCTCAAGAAGAATCCACCCTCATTGAAAGAGCAACGGCTA
CAATCAACAGCATCCCCATCTCTGAAGACTACAGCGTCGCCAGCGCAGCTCTCTCTAGCGACGGCCGCAT
CTTCACTGGTGTCAATGTATATCATTTTACTGGGGGACCTTGTGCAGAACTCGTGGTGCTGGGCACTGCT
GCTGCTGCGGCAGCTGGCAACCTGACTTGTATCGTCGCGATCGGAAATGAGAACAGGGGCATCTTGAGCC
CCTGCGGACGGTGCCGACAGGTGCTTCTCGATCTGCATCCTGGGATCAAAGCCATAGTGAAGGACAGTGA
TGGACAGCCGACGGCAGTTGGGATTCGTGAATTGCTGCCCTCTGGTTATGTGTGGGAGGGCACGCGTTAA
GTCGACAATCAACCTCTGGATTACAAAATTTGTGAAAGATTGACTGGTATTCTTAACTATGTTGCTCCTT
TTACGCTATGTGGATACGCTGCTTTAATGCCTTTGTATCATGCTATTGCTTCCCGTATGGCTTTCATTTT
CTCCTCCTTGTATAAATCCTGGTTGCTGTCTCTTTATGAGGAGTTGTGGCCCGTTGTCAGGCAACGTGGC
GTGGTGTGCACTGTGTTTGCTGACGCAACCCCCACTGGTTGGGGCATTGCCACCACCTGTCAGCTCCTTT
CCGGGACTTTCGCTTTCCCCCTCCCTATTGCCACGGCGGAACTCATCGCCGCCTGCCTTGCCCGCTGCTG
GACAGGGGCTCGGCTGTTGGGCACTGACAATTCCGTGGTGTTGTCGGGGAAATCATCGTCCTTTCCTTGG
CTGCTCGCCTGTGTTGCCACCTGGATTCTGCGCGGGACGTCCTTCTGCTACGTCCCTTCGGCCCTCAATC
CAGCGGACCTTCCTTCCCGCGGCCTGCTGCCGGCTCTGCGGCCTCTTCCGCGTCTTCGCCTTCGCCCTCA
GACGAGTCGGATCTCCCTTTGGGCCGCCTCCCCGCGTCGACTTTAAGACCAATGACTTACAAGGCAGCTG
TAGATCTTAGCCACTTTTTAAAAGAAAAGGGGGGACTGGAAGGGCTAATTCACTCCCAACGAAGACAAGA
TCTGCTTTTTGCTTGTACTGGGTCTCTCTGGTTAGACCAGATCTGAGCCTGGGAGCTCTCTGGCTAACTA
GGGAACCCACTGCTTAAGCCTCAATAAAGCTTGCCTTGAGTGCTTCAAGTAGTGTGTGCCCGTCTGTTGT
GTGACTCTGGTAACTAGAGATCCCTCAGACCCTTTTAGTCAGTGTGGAAAATCTCTAGCAGTACGTATAG
TAGTTCATGTCATCTTATTATTCAGTATTTATAACTTGCAAAGAAATGAATATCAGAGAGTGAGAGGAAC
TTGTTTATTGCAGCTTATAATGGTTACAAATAAAGCAATAGCATCACAAATTTCACAAATAAAGCATTTT
TTTCACTGCATTCTAGTTGTGGTTTGTCCAAACTCATCAATGTATCTTATCATGTCTGGCTCTAGCTATC
CCGCCCCTAACTCCGCCCATCCCGCCCCTAACTCCGCCCAGTTCCGCCCATTCTCCGCCCCATGGCTGAC
TAATTTTTTTTATTTATGCAGAGGCCGAGGCCGCCTCGGCCTCTGAGCTATTCCAGAAGTAGTGAGGAGG
CTTTTTTGGAGGCCTAGGGACGTACCCAATTCGCCCTATAGTGAGTCGTATTACGCGCGCTCACTGGCCG
TCGTTTTACAACGTCGTGACTGGGAAAACCCTGGCGTTACCCAACTTAATCGCCTTGCAGCACATCCCCC
TTTCGCCAGCTGGCGTAATAGCGAAGAGGCCCGCACCGATCGCCCTTCCCAACAGTTGCGCAGCCTGAAT
GGCGAATGGG
[124 nt withheld, positions 6731-6854]
C
[91 nt withheld, positions 6856-6946]
A
[49 nt withheld, positions 6948-6996]
CCTTTGACGTTGGAGTCCACGTTCTTT
[37 nt withheld, positions 7024-7060]
ACCCTATCTCGGTCTATTCTTTTGATTTATAAGGGATTTTGCCGATTTCGGCCTATTGGTTAAAAAATGA
GCTGATTTAACAAAAATTTAACGCGAATTTTAACAAAATATTAACGCTTACAATTTAGGTGGCACTTTTC
GGGGAAATGTGCGCGGAACCCCTATTTGTTTATTTTTCTAAATACATTCAAATATGTATCCGCTCATGAG
ACAATAACCCTGATAAATGCTTCAATAATATTGAAAAAGGAAGAGTATGAGTATTCAACATTTCCGTGTC
GCCCTTATTCCCTTTTTTGCGGCATTTTGCCTTCCTGTTTTTGCTCACCCAGAAACGCTGGTGAAAGTAA
AAGATGCTGAAGATCAGTTGGGTGCACGAGTGGGTTACATCGAACTGGATCTCAACAGCGGTAAGATCCT
TGAGAGTTTTCGCCCCGAAGAACGTTTTCCAATGATGAGCACTTTTAAAGTTCTGCTATGTGGCGCGGTA
TTATCCCGTATTGACGCCGGGCAAGAGCAACTCGGTCGCCGCATACACTATTCTCAGAATGACTTGGTTG
AGTACTCACCAGTCACAGAAAAGCATCTTACGGATGGCATGACAGTAAGAGAATTATGCAGTGCTGCCAT
AACCATGAGTGATAACACTGCGGCCAACTTACTTCTGACAACGATCGGAGGACCGAAGGAGCTAACCGCT
TTTTTGCACAACATGGGGGATCATGTAACTCGCCTTGATCGTTGGGAACCGGAGCTGAATGAAGCCATAC
CAAACGACGAGCGTGACACCACGATGCCTGTAGCAATGGCAACAACGTTGCGCAAACTATTAACTGGCGA
ACTACTTACTCTAGCTTCCCGGCAACAATTAATAGACTGGATGGAGGCGGATAAAGTTGCAGGACCACTT
CTGCGCTCGGCCCTTCCGGCTGGCTGGTTTATTGCTGATAAATCTGGAGCCGGTGAGCGTGGGTCTCGCG
GTATCATTGCAGCACTGGGGCCAGATGGTAAGCCCTCCCGTATCGTAGTTATCTACACGACGGGGAGTCA
GGCAACTATGGATGAACGAAATAGACAGATCGCTGAGATAGGTGCCTCACTGATTAAGCATTGGTAACTG
TCAGACCAAGTTTACTCATATATACTTTAGATTGATTTAAAACTTCATTTTTAATTTAAAAGGATCTAGG
TGAAGATCCTTTTTGATAATCTCATGACCAAAATCCCTTAACGTGAGTTTTCGTTCCACTGAGCGTCAGA
CCCCGTAGAAAAGATCAAAGGATCTTCTTGAGATCCTTTTTTTCTGCGCGTAATCTGCTGCTTGCAAACA
AAAAAACCACCGCTACCAGCGGTGGTTTGTTTGCCGGATCAAGAGCTACCAACTCTTTTTCCGAAGGTAA
CTGGCTTCAGCAGAGCGCAGATACCAAATACTGTTCTTCTAGTGTAGCCGTAGTTAGGCCACCACTTCAA
GAACTCTGTAGCACCGCCTACATACCTCGCTCTGCTAATCCTGTTACCAGTGGCTGCTGCCAGTGGCGAT
AAGTCGTGTCTTACCGGGTTGGACTCAAGACGATAGTTACCGGATAAGGCGCAGCGGTCGGGCTGAACGG
GGGGTTCGTGCACACAGCCCAGCTTGGAGCGAACGACCTACACCGAACTGAGATACCTACAGCGTGAGCT
ATGAGAAAGCGCCACGCTTCCCGAAGGGAGAAAGGCGGACAGGTATCCGGTAAGCGGCAGGGTCGGAACA
GGAGAGCGCACGAGGGAGCTTCCAGGGGGAAACGCCTGGTATCTTTATAGTCCTGTCGGGTTTCGCCACC
TCTGACTTGAGCGTCGATTTTTGTGATGCTCGTCAGGGGGGCGGAGCCTATGGAAAAACGCCAGCAACGC
GGCCTTTTTACGGTTCCTGGCCTTTTGCTGGCCTTTTGCTCACATGTTCTTTCCTGCGTTATCCCCTGAT
TCTGTGGATAACCGTATTACCGCCTTTGAGTGAGCTGATACCGCTCGCCGCAGCCGAACGACCGAGCGCA
GCGAGTCAGTGAGCGAGGAAGCGGAAGAGCGCCCAATACGCAAACCGCCTCTCCCCGCGCGTTGGCCGAT
TCATTAATGCAGCTGGCACGACAGGTTTCCCGACTGGAAAGCGGGCAGTGAGCGCAACGCAATTAATGTG
AGTTAGCTCACTCATTAGGCACCCCAGGCTTTACACTTTATGCTTCCGGCTCGTATGTTGTGTGGAATTG
TGAGCGGATAACAATTTCACACAGGAAACAGCTATGACCATGATTACGCCAAGCGCGCAATTAACCCTCA
CTAAAGGGAACAAAAGCTGGAGCTGCAAGCTTAATGTAGTCTTATGCAATACTCTTGTAGTCTTGCAACA
TGGTAACGATGAGTTAGCAACATGCCTTACAAGGAGAGAAAAAGCACCGTGCATGCCGATTGGTGGAAGT
AAGGTGGTACGATCGTGCCTTATTAGGAAGGCAACAGACGGGTCTGACATGGATTGGACGAACCACTGAA
TTGCCGCATTGCAGAGATATTGTATTTAAGTGCCTAGCTCGATACATAAACGGGTCTCTCTGGTTAGACC
AGATCTGAGCCTGGGAGCTCTCTGGCTAACTAGGGAACCCACTGCTTAAGCCTCAATAAAGCTTGCCTTG
AGTGCTTCAAGTAGTGTGTGCCCGTCTGTTGTGTGACTCTGGTAACTAGAGATCCCTCAGACCCTTTTAG
TCAGTGTGGAAAATCTCTAGCAGTGGCGCCCGAACAGGGACTTGAAAGCGAAAGGGAAACCAGAGGAGCT
CTCTCGACGCAGGACTCGGCTTGCTGAAGCGCGCACGGCAAGAGGCGAGGGGCGGCGACTGGTGAGTACG
CCAAAAATTTTGACTAGCGGAGGCTAGAAGGAGAGAGATGGGTGCGAGAGCGTCAGTATTAAGCGGGGGA
GAATTAGATCGCGATGGGAAAAAATTCGGTTAAGGCCAGGGGGAAAGAAAAAATATAAATTAAAACATAT
AGTATGGGCAAGCAGGGAGCTAGAACGATTCGCAGTTAATCCTGGCCTGTTAGAAACATCAGAAGGCTGT
AGACAAATACTGGGACAGCTACAACCATCCCTTCAGACAGGATCAGAAGAACTTAGATCATTATATAATA
CAGTAGCAACCCTCTATTGTGTGCATCAAAGGATAGAGATAAAAGACACCAAGGAAGCTTTAGACAAGAT
AGAGGAAGAGCAAAACAAAAGTAAGACCACCGCACAGCAAGCGGCCGCTGATCTTCAGACCTGGAGGAGG
AGATATGAGGGACAATTGGAGAAGTGAATTATATAAATATAAAGTAGTAAAAATTGAACCATTAGGAGTA
GCACCCACCAAGGCAAAGAGAAGAGTGGTGCAGAGAGAAAAAAGAGCAGTGGGAATAGGAGCTTTGTTCC
TTGGGTTCTTGGGAGCAGCAGGAAGCACTATGGGCGCAGCGTCAATGACGCTGACGGTACAGGCCAGACA
ATTATTGTCTGGTATAGTGCAGCAGCAGAACAATTTGCTGAGGGCTATTGAGGCGCAACAGCATCTGTTG
CAACTCACAGTCTGGGGCATCAAGCAGCTCCAGGCAAGAATCCTGGCTGTGGAAAGATACCTAAAGGATC
AACAGCTCCTGGGGATTTGGGGTTGCTCTGGAAAACTCATTTGCACCACTGCTGTGCCTTGGAATGCTAG
TTGGAGTAATAAATCTCTGGAACAGATTTGGAATCACACGACCTGGATGGAGTGGGACAGAGAAATTAAC
AATTACACAAGCTTAATACACTCCTTAATTGAAGAATCGCAAAACCAGCAAGAAAAGAATGAACAAGAAT
TATTGGAATTAGATAAATGGGCAAGTTTGTGGAATTGGTTTAACATAACAAATTGGCTGTGGTATATAAA
ATTATTCATAATGATAGTAGGAGGCTTGGTAGGTTTAAGAATAGTTTTTGCTGTACTTTCTATAGTGAAT
AGAGTTAGGCAGGGATATTCACCATTATCGTTTCAGACCCACCTCCCAACCCCGAGGGGACCCAGAGAGG
GCCTATTTCCCATGATTCCTTCATATTTGCATATACGATACAAGGCTGTTAGAGAGATAATTAGAATTAA
TTTGACTGTAAACACAAAGATATTAGTACAAAATACGTGACGTAGAAAGTAATAATTTCTTGGGTAGTTT
GCAGTTTTAAAATTATGTTTTAAAATGGACTATCATATGCTTACCGTAACTTGAAAGTATTTCGATTTCT
TGGCTTTATATATCTTGTGGAAAGGACGAAACACCGCGCAGGGGCCCCATACCCCG
