>Addgene plasmid #74953 | PXPR007 sgCIC-1 | addgene partial sequence | sequence record 146788 | blast-R 5'-gctctttcaatgagggtgga-3'
CGGCCTGCTTCAGCAGGCTGAAGTTGGTGGCGCCGCTGCCGCTAGCTTTCTTTTTCTTAGCTTGACCAGC
TTTCTTAGTAGCAGCAGGACGCTTGTCGCCTCCCAGCTGAGACAGGTCGATCCGTGTCTCGTACAGGCCG
GTGATGCTCTGGTGGATCAGGGTGGCGTCCAGCACCTCTTTGGTGCTGGTGTACCTCTTCCGGTCGATGG
TGGTGTCAAAGTACTTGAAGGCGGCAGGGGCTCCCAGATTGGTCAGGGTAAACAGGTGGATGATATTCTC
GGCCTGCTCTCTGATGGGCTTATCCCGGTGCTTGTTGTAGGCGGACAGCACTTTGTCCAGATTAGCGTCG
GCCAGGATCACTCTCTTGGAGAACTCGCTGATCTGCTCGATGATCTCGTCCAGGTAGTGCTTGTGCTGTT
CCACAAACAGCTGTTTCTGCTCATTATCCTCGGGGGAGCCCTTCAGCTTCTCATAGTGGCTGGCCAGGTA
CAGGAAGTTCACATATTTGGAGGGCAGGGCCAGTTCGTTTCCCTTCTGCAGTTCGCCGGCAGAGGCCAGC
ATTCTCTTCCGGCCGTTTTCCAGCTCGAACAGGGAGTACTTAGGCAGCTTGATGATCAGGTCCTTTTT
