>Addgene plasmid #74953 | PXPR007 sgCIC-1 | addgene partial sequence | sequence record 147125 | U6sponge-F 5'-GGACTATCATATGCTTACCGTAACTTGA-3'
AAGGACGAAACACCGCGCAGGGGCCCCATACCCCGGTTTTAGAGCTAGAAATAGCAAGTTAAAATAAGGC
TAGTCCGTTATCAACTTGAAAAAGTGGCACCGAGTCGGTGCTTTTTTGAATTCTAGATCTTGAGACAAAT
GGCAGTATTCATCCACAATTTTAAAAGAAAAGGGGGGATTGGGGGGTACAGTGCAGGGGAAAGAATAGTA
GACATAATAGCAACAGACATACAAACTAAAGAATTACAAAAACAAATTACAAAAATTCAAAATTTTCGGG
TTTATTACAGGGACAGCAGAGATCCACTTTGGCGCCGGCTCGAGTGGCTCCGGTGCCCGTCAGTGGGCAG
AGCGCACATCGCCCACAGTCCCCGAGAAGTTGGGGGGAGGGGTCGGCAATTGAACCGGTGCCTAGAGAAG
GTGGCGCGGGGTAAACTGGGAAAGTGATGTCGTGTACTGGCTCCGCCTTTTTCCCGAGGGTGGGGGAGAA
CCGTATATAAGTGCAGTAGTCGCCGTGAACGTTCTTTTTCGCAACGGGTTTGCCGCCAGAACACAGGTGT
CGTGACGCGGGATCCGCCACCATGGATTACAAAGACGATGACGATAAGATGGCCCCAAAGAAGAAGCGGA
AGGTCGGTATCCACGGAGTCCCAGCAGCCGACAAGAAGTACAGCATCGGCCTGGACATCGGCACCAACTC
TGTGGGCTGGGCCGTGATCACCGACGAGTACAAGGTGCCCAGCAAGAAATTCAAGGTGCTGGGCAACACC
GACCGGCACAGCATCAAGAAGAACCTGATCGGAGCCCTGCTGTTCGACAGCGGCGAAACAGC
